Addgene plasmid #145783: SG3ΔENV CA E45A
Purpose: Non-infectious HIV-1 Clone with stop codon in Env (see NIH AIDS Reagent Program Cat #11051) and E45A mutation in capsid (CA E45A).
Depositing lab: Wesley Sundquist. Depositing organization: University of Utah. Publication: Reconstitution and visualization of HIV-1 capsid-dependent replication and integration in vitro. Christensen DE, Ganser-Pornillos BK, Johnson JS, Pornillos O, Sundquist WI. Science. 2020 Oct 9;370(6513). pii: 370/6513/eabc8420. doi: 10.1126/science.abc8420. PubMed 33033190.
Backbone
  Vector backbone: pTZ19U
  Backbone manufacturer: Bio-Rad
  Backbone size w/o insert (bp): 2863
  Total vector size (bp): 14788
  Modifications to backbone: none
  Vector type: Mammalian Expression, Lentiviral, Retroviral
Growth in bacteria
  Bacterial resistance: Ampicillin, 100 μg/mL
  Growth temperature: 30°C
  Growth strain: NEB Stable
  Growth instructions: Recombination deficient strain required to avoid recombination of plasmid
  Copy number: High Copy
Gene/Insert
  Gene/Insert name: Capsid (alt name: CA)
  Species: HIV-1
  Mutation: Changed Capsid residue glutamic acid 45 to alanine (CA E45A)
  GenBank ID: L02317.1
  Cloning method: Restriction Enzyme; 5′ cloning site BssHII (not destroyed); 3′ cloning site SpeI (not destroyed)
  Sequencing primers: 5′ GCTTGCTGAAGCGCGCAC; 3′ GAAGGGTACTAGTAGTTCCTG
Resource information
  A portion of this plasmid was derived from a plasmid made by: Cloned from NIH Aids reagent program plasmid SG3delENV catalog #11051
Terms and licenses: Academic/Nonprofit Terms; Industry Terms: Not Available to Industry
Depositor comments: This plasmid may be unstable in E. coli. It is recommended to screen multiple DNA preps by a diagnostic digest.
How to cite: SG3ΔENV CA E45A was a gift from Wesley Sundquist (Addgene plasmid # 145783 ; http://n2t.net/addgene:145783 ; RRID:Addgene_145783)
