[The description below was written by a language model from this plasmid's Addgene catalogue record and pLannotate feature annotations shown in this document.]
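Description:
SG3ΔENV CA E45A is a near-full-length HIV-1 proviral clone (SG3 isolate) carried in the pTZ19U phagemid backbone, giving a plasmid of about 14.8 kb. It is classed as a mammalian expression, lentiviral/retroviral vector. The bacterial portion provides a high-copy ColE1/pUC-type origin, an ampicillin resistance gene with its own promoter, an f1 origin, and remnants of the lac promoter/operator, lacZα, T7 promoter and pUC multiple cloning site. Because the provirus is flanked by two directly repeated LTRs, the plasmid is prone to recombination. The record notes that it may be unstable in E. coli and calls for a recombination-deficient host.

The viral insert is annotated with an LTR at each end. The upstream copy spans the sequence origin and is labelled by the annotation tool as a 3′ LTR, although its position makes it the 5′ LTR, which drives proviral transcription. Between the LTRs lie the Ψ packaging signal, gag, pol, vif, tat, vpu, env and nef. Env is annotated as two adjacent fragments, consistent with the stop codon described in the record, which blocks envelope glycoprotein production and makes the clone non-infectious on its own. Vpr and rev are not called in the feature table, which may simply reflect the limits of the automated annotation.

The defining change is a glutamic acid-to-alanine substitution at capsid residue 45 (CA E45A) within gag, introduced on a BssHII–SpeI fragment into the parental SG3ΔENV clone. The associated publication concerns in vitro reconstitution of capsid-dependent HIV-1 replication and integration, so the construct is suited to producing virions or cores carrying this mutant capsid for such studies.
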