Features (pLannotate 1.2.2; 22 found; start..end, strand, type, name):
    515..640     +  misc_feature   HIV-1 Ψ: packaging signal of human immunodeficiency virus type 1
    624..2126    +  CDS            HIV-1 gag: gag protein from human immunodeficiency virus 1; gag
   1919..4929    +  CDS            HIV-1 pol (fragment): pol protein from human immunodeficiency virus 1; pol
   4875..5450    +  CDS            vif: VIF_HV1BR - Experimental evidence at protein level: Swiss-Prot protein existence level 1. Counteracts the innate antiviral activity of host APOBEC3F and APOBEC3G. Forms a complex with host APOBEC3F and APOBEC3G thus preventing the entry of these lethally hypermutating enzymes into progeny virions. Recruits an active E3 ubiquitin ligase complex composed of elongin BC, CUL5, and RBX2 to induce polyubiquitination of APOBEC3G and APOBEC3F. In turn, they are directed to the 26S proteasome for degradation. Vif interaction with APOBEC3G also blocks its cytidine deaminase activity in a proteasome-inde
   5664..5879    +  CDS            tat (fragment): TAT_HV112 - Experimental evidence at protein level: Swiss-Prot protein existence level 1. Extracellular circulating Tat can be endocytosed by surrounding uninfected cells via the binding to several surface receptors such as CD26, CXCR4, heparan sulfate proteoglycans (HSPG) or LDLR. Neurons are rarely infected, but they internalize Tat via their LDLR. Through its interaction with nuclear HATs, Tat is potentially able to control the acetylation-dependent cellular gene expression. Modulates the expression of many cellular genes involved in cell survival, proliferation or in coding for cytokines o
   5895..6137    +  CDS            vpu: VPU_HV1S1 - Experimental evidence at protein level: Swiss-Prot protein existence level 1. Enhances virion budding by targeting host CD4 and Tetherin/BST2 to proteasome degradation. Degradation of CD4 prevents any unwanted premature interactions between viral Env and its host receptor CD4 in the endoplasmic reticulum. Degradation of antiretroviral protein Tetherin/BST2 is important for virion budding, as BST2 tethers new viral particles to the host cell membrane. Mechanistically, Vpu bridges either CD4 or BST2 to BTRC, a substrate recognition subunit of the Skp1/Cullin/F-box protein E3 ubiquiti
   6157..6483    +  CDS            env (fragment): ENV_HV2RO - Experimental evidence at protein level: Swiss-Prot protein existence level 1. The gp120-gp41 heterodimer allows rapid transcytosis of the virus through CD4 negative cells such as simple epithelial monolayers of the intestinal, rectal and endocervical epithelial barriers. Both gp120 and gp41 specifically recognize glycosphingolipids galactosyl- ceramide (GalCer) or 3' sulfo-galactosyl-ceramide (GalS) present in the lipid rafts structures of epithelial cells. Binding to these alternative receptors allows the rapid transcytosis of the virus through the epithelial cells. This transcyto
   6485..8638    +  CDS            env (fragment): ENV_HV1JR - Experimental evidence at protein level: Swiss-Prot protein existence level 1. [Transmembrane protein gp41]: Acts as a class I viral fusion protein. Under the current model, the protein has at least 3 conformational states: pre-fusion native state, pre-hairpin intermediate state, and post-fusion hairpin state. During fusion of viral and target intracellular membranes, the coiled coil regions (heptad repeats) assume a trimer-of-hairpins structure, positioning the fusion peptide in close proximity to the C-terminal region of the ectodomain. The formation of this structure appears to d
   8643..8930    +  CDS            nef: NEF_HV1Z2 - Experimental evidence at protein level: Swiss-Prot protein existence level 1. Extracellular Nef protein targets CD4(+) T-lymphocytes for apoptosis by interacting with CXCR4 surface receptors. From Human immunodeficiency virus type 1 group M subtype D (isolate Z2/CDC-Z34) (HIV-1).
   8932..9565    +  LTR            3' LTR: 3' long terminal repeat (LTR) from HIV-1
  10017..10052   +  misc_feature   MCS (fragment): pUC18/19 multiple cloning site
  10055..10073   -  promoter       T7 promoter: promoter for bacteriophage T7 RNA polymerase
  10114..10136   -  protein_bind   lac operator (fragment): The lac repressor binds to the lac operator to inhibit transcription in E. coli. This inhibition can be relieved by adding lactose or isopropyl-β-D-thiogalactopyranoside (IPTG). lac repressor encoded by lacI
  10140..10170   -  promoter       lac promoter: promoter for the E. coli lac operon
  10185..10206   -  protein_bind   CAP binding site: CAP binding activates transcription in the presence of cAMP. E. coli catabolite activator protein
  10219..10311   -  CDS            lacI (fragment): lac repressor; lacI; The lac repressor binds to the lac operator to inhibit transcription in E. coli. This inhibition can be relieved by adding lactose or isopropyl-β-D-thiogalactopyranoside (IPTG).
  10494..11082   -  rep_origin     ori: high-copy-number ColE1/pMB1/pBR322/pUC origin of replication
  11253..12113   -  CDS            AmpR: β-lactamase; bla; confers resistance to ampicillin, carbenicillin, and related antibiotics
  12114..12218   -  promoter       AmpR promoter: bla
  12245..12673   +  rep_origin     f1 ori (sequence partly withheld): f1 bacteriophage origin of replication; arrow indicates direction of (+) strand synthesis
  12704..12861   -  CDS            lacZα (fragment): LacZα fragment of β-galactosidase; lacZ fragment
  14623..468     +  LTR            3' LTR (across the origin): 3' long terminal repeat (LTR) from HIV-1
>Addgene plasmid #145783 | SG3ΔENV CA E45A | addgene full sequence | sequence record 313267 | Addgene NGS Result
GATAGAAGAGGCCAATGAAGGAGAAAACAACAGCTTGCTACACCCTATGAGCCAGCATGGGATGGATGAC
CCGGAGAGAGAAGTGCTAGAGTGGAGGTTTGACAGCCGCCTAGCATTTCATCACATGGCCCGAGAGCTGC
ATCCGGAGTACTACAAGAACCGATGACATCGCGCTTTCTACAAGGGACTTTCCGCTGGGGACTTTCCAGG
GGAGGCGTGGCCTGGGCGGGACCGGGGAGTGGCGAGCCCTCAGATGCTGCATATAAGCAGCTGCTTTTGC
CTGTACTGGGTCTCTCTGGTTAGACCAGATCTGAGCCTGGGAGCTCTCTGGCTAGCTAGGGAACCCACTG
CTTAAGCCTCAATAAAGCTTGCCTTGAGTGCTTCAAGTAGTGTGTGCCCGTCTGTTGTGTGACTCTGGTA
GCTAGAGATCCCTCATACCCTTTTAGTCAGTGTGGAAAATCTCTAGCAGTGGCGCCCGAACAGGGACCGG
AAAGCGAAAGAGAAACCAGAGGAGCTCTCTCGACGCAGGACTCGGCTTGCTGAAGCGCGCACGGCAAGAG
GCGAGGGGCGGCGACTGGTGAGTACGCCAAAAATTTTGACTAGCGGAGGCTAGAAGGAGAGAGATGGGTG
CGAGAGCGTCAGTATTGAGCGGGGGAAAATTGGATAAGTGGGAGAAAATTCGGTTAAGGCCAGGGGGAAA
GAAAAAATATAAATTAAAACATCTAGTATGGGCAAGCAGGGAGCTAGAACGATTCGCAGTTAATCCCGGC
CTGTTAGAAACAGCAGAAGGCTGTAGACAAATACTGGGACAGCTACAACCGTCCCTTCAGACAGGATCAG
AAGAACTTAAATCATTATATAATACAATAGCAGTCCTCTATTGTGTGCATCAAATGATAGATGTAAAAGA
CACCAAGGAAGCTTTAGAGAAGATAGAGGAAGAGCAAAACAACAGTAAGAAAAAAGCACAGCAAGCAGCA
GCTGACACAGGAAACAGCAGCCAGGTCAGCCGAAATTACCCTATAGTGCAGAACATCCAGGGGCAAATGG
TACATCAGGCCATATCACCCAGAACTTTAAATGCATGGGTAAAAGTAGTAGAAGAGAAGGCTTTCAGCCC
AGAAGTAATACCCATGTTTTCAGCATTATCAGCAGGAGCCACCCCACAAGATTTAAACACCATGCTAAAC
ACAGTGGGGGGACATCAAGCAGCTATGCAAATGTTAAAAGAGACCATCAATGAGGAAGCTGCAGAATGGG
ATAGATTGCATCCAGTGCAAGCAGGGCCTGTTGCACCAGGCCAGATGAGAGAACCAAGGGGAAGTGACAT
AGCAGGAACTACTAGTACCCTTCAGGAACAAATAGGATGGATGACAAATAATCCACCTATCCCAGTAGGA
GAAATCTATAAAAGATGGATAATCCTGGGATTAAATAAAATAGTAAGGATGTATAGTCCTTCTAGCATTC
TGGACATAAGACAAGGACCAAAGGAATCCTTTAGAGACTATGTAGACAGGTTCTATAAAACTTTAAGAGC
CGAGCAAGCTTCACAGGAGGTAAAAAATTGGATGACAGAAACCTTGTTGGTCCAAAATGCGAACCCAGAT
TGTAAGACCATTTTAAAAGCATTGGGACCAGGAGCTACACTAGAGGAAATGATGACAGCATGTCAGGGAG
TGGGAGGACCCGGCCACAAAGCAAGAGTTTTGGCGGAAGCAATGAGCCAAGTAACAAATTCAGCCACCAT
AATGATGCAGAGAGGCAATTTTAGGAACCAAAGAAAGACTGTTAAGTGTTTCAATTGTGGCAAAGAAGGG
CATATAGCCAGAAATTGCAAGGCCCCTAGGAAAAGGGGCTGCTGGAAATGTGGAAAGGAAGGACACCAAA
TGAAAGATTGTACAGAGAGACAGGCTAATTTTTTAGGGAAGATCTGGCCTTCCCACAAGGGAAGGCCAGG
GAATTTTCCTCAGAGCAGACTAGAGCCAACAGCTCCACCAGAAGAGAGCTTCAGGTTTGGGGAGGAGACA
ACAACTCCCCCTCAGAAGCAGGAGCGGGAAGACAAGGAAATGTATCCCTTAGCTTCCCTCAGATCACTCT
TTGGCAACGACCCCTCGTCACAATAAAGATAGGGGGGCAACTAAAGGAGGCTCTATTAGATACAGGAGCA
GATGATACAGTATTAGAAGAAATGAATTTGCCAGGGAGATGGAAGCCAAAAATGATAGGGGGAATTGGAG
GTTTTATCAAAGTAAGACAGTATGATCAGATACCCATAGAAATCTGTGGACATAAAGCTATAGGTACAGT
ATTAGTAGGACCTACACCTGTCAACATAATTGGAAGAAATCTGTTGACTCAGATTGGTTGCACTCTAAAT
TTTCCCATTAGTCCTATTGAAACTGTACCAGTAAAATTAAAGCCAGGAATGGATGGCCCAAAAGTTAAAC
AATGGCCATTGACAGAAGAAAAAATAAAAGCATTAGTAGAAATTTGTACAGAAATGGAAAAGGAAGGGAA
GATTTCAAAAATTGGGCCTGAAAATCCATACAATACTCCAGTATTTGCTATAAAGAAAAAAGACAGTACT
AAATGGAGAAAATTAGTAGATTTCAGAGAACTTAATAAGAGGACTCAAGACTTCTGGGAAGTTCAATTAG
GAATACCACATCCCGCTGGATTAAAAAAGAAAAAATCAGTAACAGTACTAGATGTGGGTGATGCATATTT
CTCAGTTCCCTTAGATAAAGACTTCAGGAAATATACTGCATTTACCATACCTAGTATAAACAATGAGACA
CCAGGGATTAGATATCAGTACAATGTGCTCCCACAGGGATGGAAAGGATCACCAGCAATATTCCAAAGTA
GCATGACAAAAATCTTAGAGCCTTTTAGAAAGCAAAATCCAGACATAGTTATCTATCAGTACATGGATGA
TTTGTATGTAGGATCTGACTTAGAAATAGGGCAGCATAGAACAAAAATAGAGGAACTGAGACAACATCTG
TTAAGGTGGGGATTTACCACACCAGACAAAAAACATCAGAAAGAACCTCCATTCCTTTGGATGGGTTATG
AACTCCATCCTGATAAATGGACAGTACAGCCTATAGTGCTGCCAGAAAAAGACAGCTGGACTGTCAATGA
CATACAGAAGTTAGTGGGAAAATTGAATTGGGCAAGTCAGATTTACTCAGGGATCAAAGTGAAGCAGTTA
TGTAAACTCCTTAGGGGAACCAAAGCACTAACAGAAGTAGTAACACTAACAGAAGAAGCAGAGCTAGAAC
TGGCAGAAAACAGGGAAATTCTAAAAGAACCAGTACATGGAGTGTATTATGACCCATCAAAAGACTTAAT
AGCAGAAATACAGAAACAGGGGCAAGGCCAATGGACATATCAAATTTATCAAGAGCCATTTAAAAATCTG
AAAACAGGAAAATATGCAAGAACGAGGGGTGCCCACACTAATGATGTAAAACAATTAACAGAGGCAGTGC
AAAAAATAACCACAGAATGCATAATAATATGGGGAAAAACTCCTAAATTTAGACTGCCCATACAAAAAGA
AACATGGGAAACATGGTGGACAGAGTATTGGCAAGCCACCTGGATTCCTGAATGGGAGTTTGTCAATACC
CCTCCCTTAGTGAAATTATGGTACCAGTTAGAGAAAGAGCCCATAGAAGGCGCAGAAACTTTCTATGTAG
ATGGAGCAGCTAACAGGGAGACTAAATTAGGAAAAGCAGGATATGTTACTAACAAAGGAAGACAAAAAGT
TGTCACCCTAACTGACACAACAAATCAGAAGACTGAGTTAGAAGCAATTCATCTAGCTTTGCAGGATTCT
GGATTAGAAGTAAACATAGTAACAGACTCACAATATGCATTAGGAATCATTCAAGCACAACCAGATAAAA
GTGAATCAGAATTAGTCAGTCAAATAATAGAGCAGTTAATAAAAAAGGAAAAGGTCTACCTGGCATGGGT
ACCAGCACACAAAGGAATTGGAGGAAATGAACAAGTAGATAAATTAGTCAGTGCTGGGGTCAGGAAAGTA
CTATTTTTAGATGGAATAGATAAGGCCCAAGAAGAACATGAGAAATATCACAGTAATTGGAGAGCCATGG
CTAGTGATTTTAACTTACCACCTGTAGTAGCAAAAGAAATAGTAGCCAGCTGTGATAAATGTCAGCTAAA
AGGAGAAGCCATGCATGGACAAGTAGACTGTAGTCCAGGAATATGGCAACTAGATTGCACACATCTAGAA
GGAAAAATTATCCTGGTGGCGGTTCATGTAGCCAGTGGATATATAGAAGCAGAAGTTATTCCAGCAGAGA
CAGGGCAGGAAACAGCATACTTTCTCTTAAAATTAGCAGGAAGATGGCCAGTAAAAACAATACATACAGA
CAATGGCAGCAATTTCACCAGTACCACGGTTAAGGCCGCCTGTTGGTGGGCAGGGATCAAGCAGGAATTT
GGCATTCCCTACAATCCCCAAAGTCAAGGAGTAGTAGAATCTATGAATAAAGAATTAAAGAAAATTATAG
GACAGGTAAGAGATCAGGCTGAACATCTTAAAACAGCAGTACAAATGGCAGTATTTATCCACAATTTTAA
AAGAAAAGGGGGGATTGGGGGGTACAGTGCAGGGGAAAGAATAGTAGACATAATAGCAACAGACATACAA
ACTAAAGAACTACAAAAACAAATTACAAAAATTCAAAATTTTCGGGTTTATTACAGGGACAACAAAGATC
CACTTTGGAAAGGACCAGCAAAGCTTCTCTGGAAAGGTGAAGGGGCAGTAGTAATACAAGATAATAGTGA
CATAAAAGTAGTGCCAAGAAGAAAAGCAAAGATCATTAGAGATTATGGAAAACAGATGGCAGGTGATGAT
TGTGTGGCAAGTAGACAGGATGAGGATTAGAACATGGATAAGTTTAGTAAAACACCATATGTATATTTCA
AGGAAAGCAAAGGGATGGTTTTATAGACATCACTATGAAAGCACTCACCCAAAAATAAGTTCAGAAGTAC
ACATCCCACTAGGGGATGCTAGATTGGTAATAACAACATATTGGGGTCTGCATACAGGAGAAAGAGATTG
GCATTTGGGTCATGGAGTCTCCGTAGAATGGAGGAAAAAGAGATATAGCACACAAGTAGACCCTGACCTA
GCAGACCAACTAATTCATCTGTATTACTTTGATTGTTTTTCAGAATCTGCCATAAGAAATGCCATATTAG
GACATATAGTTAGTCCTAGGTGTGAATATCAAGCAGGACATAACAAGGTAGGATCTCTACAGTACCTAGC
ACTAGCAGCATTAATAACACCAAAAAGGATAAAGCCACCTTTGCCTAGTGTTACAAAACTAACAGAGGAT
AGATGGAACAAGCCCCAGAAGACCAAGGGCCACAGAGGGAGCCATACAATGAATGGACACTAGAGCTTTT
AGAAGAACTTAAGAATGAAGCTGTTAGACATTTTCCTAGGATATGGCTCCATGGCTTAGGGCAATATATC
TATGAAACTTATGGGGATACTTGGGCAGGAGTGGAAGCCCTAGTAAGAACTCTGCAACAACTGCTGTTTA
CTCTTTTCAGAATTGGGTGTCGACATAGCAGAATAGGCATTACTCAACGAAGAAGAGCAAGAAATGGAGC
CAGTAGATCCTAGACTAGAGCCCTGGAAGCATCCAGGAAGCCAGCCTAAAACTGCTTGTACCAAATGCTA
TTGTAAAAAGTGTTGCTTACATTGCCAAGTTTGTTTCATGACAAAAGGCTTAGGCATCTCCTATGGCAGG
AAGAAGCGGAGACAGCGACGAAGAGCTCCTCAAGACAGTCAGGCTCATCAAGCTTCTCTATCAAAGCAGT
AAGTAGTGCATGTAATGCAACCTATACAAATAGCAGCAATAGTAGCATTAGTAGTGGTAGGAATAATAGC
AATAGTTGTGTGGTCCATAGTATTAATAGAATATAGGAAAATATTAAGACAAAGAAAAATAGACAGGTTA
ATTAAAAGAATAAGTAAAAGAGCAGAAGACAGTGGCAATGAGAGTGAAGGAGATCAGGAAGAATTATCAG
CACTTGTGGAGATGGGGCACCATGCTCTTTGGGATATTGATGATCTATAGTGCTGCAGGGAATTTGTGGG
TCACAGTATATTATGGGGTACCTGTATGGAAAGAAGCAACCACCACTCTATTTTGTGCATCAGATGCTAA
AGCATATGATACAGAGGTACATAATGTTTGGGCCACACATGCCTGTATACCCACAGACCCCAACCCACAA
GAGATAGTATTAGAAAATGTGACAGAAGATTTTAACATGTGGAAAAATAACATGGTAGAACAGATGCAGG
AGGATATAATCAGTTTATGGGATCAAAGCCTAAAGCCATGTGTAAAATTAACCCCACTCTGTGTTACTCT
AAATTGCACTGATGAGTTGAAGAATGCTACTAATACCACTAGCTAGTACTAATACCCCTAGTGGTAGCTG
GAAAAAGATGGAAAGAGGAGAAATAAAGAACTGCTCTTTCAATGTCTTAGGAGATAAGAAGCAGAAAGCA
TATGCACTCTTTTATAAACTTGATGTAGTACCAATAGATAATGATAAGAATAGTACCAAATATAGGTTGA
TAAGTTGTAACACCTCAGTCACTACACAGGCCTGTCCAAAGATATCCTTTGAGCCAATTCCCATACATTA
TTGTGCCCCGGCTGGTTTTGCGATTCTAAAGTGTAAAGATAAGAAGTTCAATGGAACAGGATCATGTAAA
AATGTCAGCACAGTACAATGTACACATGGAATTAAGCCAGTAGTATCAACTCAACTGCTGTTAAATGGCA
GCCTAGCAGAAGAAGAGGTAGTAATTAGATCTGCCAATTTCTCGGACAATGCTAAAACCATAATAGTACA
GCTGAAAGAAGCTGTAGAAATTAATTGCACAAGACCCAACAAAAAAACAAGAAAACGTATAACTACGGGA
CCAGGGAGAGTATATTATACAACAGGAGAAATAGTAGGAGATATAAGACAAGCACATTGTAACCTTAGTA
GAGCAAAATGGAATGACACTTTAAGACAGATAGTTATAAAATTAAGAGAACAATTTGAGAATAAAACAAT
AGTCTTTAATCAATCCTCAGGAGGGGACCCAGAAATTGTAATGCATAGTTTTAATTGTGGAGGGGAATTT
TTCTACTGTAAGTCAACACAACTGTTTAATAGTACTTGGGCTGGGAATAATACTTGGAATAGTAGTGCTG
AAAGGTCAGATGACACTGGAGGAAATATCACACTCCCATGCAGAATAAAACAAATTATAAACATGTGGCA
GGAAGTAGGAAAAGCAATGTATGCCCCTCCCATCAGCGGACAAATTAGATGTACATCAAATATTACAGGG
CTGCTATTAACAAGAGATGGTGGTACGAGCGATACCAATACCACCGAGACCTTCAGACCTGGAGGAGGAG
ATATGAGGGACAATTGGAGAAGTGAATTATATAAATATAAAGTAGTAAAAATTGAACCATTAGGAGTAGC
ACCCACCACGGCAAAGAGAAGAGTGGTGCAAAGAGAAAAAAGAGCAGTGGGAATAGGAGCTCTGTTCCTT
GGGTTCTTGGGAGCAGCAGGAAGCACTATGGGCGCAGCGTCAATGACGTTGACGGTACAGGCCAGACAAT
TATTGTCTGGTATAGTGCAACAGCAGAACAATTTGCTGAGGGCTATTGAGGCGCAACAGCATCTGTTGCA
ACTCACAGTCTGGGGCATCAAGCAGCTCCAGGCAAGAGTCCTGGCTGTGGAAAGATACCTAAAGGATCAA
CAGCTCCTGGGGATTTGGGGTTGCTCTGGAAAACTCATTTGCACCACTGCTGTGCCTTGGAATGCTAGTT
GGAGTAATAAATCTCTGAATCAGATTTGGGATAACATGACTTGGATGCAGTGGGAAAGAGAAATTGAAAA
TTACACAGACTTAATATACAACTTAATTGAAGAATCGCAGAACCAGCAAGAAAAGAATGAACAAGAATTA
TTGGAATTAGATAAATGGGCAAGTTTGTGGAATTGGTTTACAATAACAAACTGGCTGTGGTATATAAAAA
TATTCATAATGATAGTAGGAGGCTTGATAGGTTTAAGAATAGTTTTTACTGTACTTTCTATAGTGAATAG
AGTTAGGCAGGGATACTCACCATTGTCGTTTCAGACCCACCTCCCAACCCCGAGGGGACCCGACAGGCCC
GAAGGAATCGAAGAAGAAGGTGGAGAGAGAGACAGAGACAGATCCGGTCGATTAGTGAACGGATTCTTAG
CACTTTTCTGGGACGATCTGCGGAGCCTGTGCCTCTTCAGCTACCACCGCTTGAGAGACTTAATCTTGGT
TGTAACGAGGATTGTGGAACTTCTGGGACGCAGGGGGTGGGAAGCCCTCAAGTATTGGTGGAGTCTCCTA
CAGTATTGGAGCCAGGAACTAAAGAATAGTGCTGTTAACTTGCTTAATGTCACAGCCATAGCAGTAGCTG
AGGGAACAGATAGGGTTATAGAAGTAGTACAAAGAACTTATAGAGCTATTCTCCACATACCTAGAAGAAT
AAGACAGGGCTTGGAAAGGCTTTTGCTATAAGATGGGTGGCAAGTGGTCAAAACGTATGGAGGGTGGATG
GCATGCTGTAAGGGAAAGAATGAGACGAGCTGAGCCAGCAGCAGATGGGGTGGGAGCAGTATCTAGAGAC
CTGGAAAAACATGGAGCAATCACAAGTAGCAATACAGCAGCTAACAATGCTGATTGTGCCTGGCTGGAAG
CACAAGAGGAGGAGGAGGTGGGTTTTCCAGTCAGACCTCAGGTACCTTTAAGACCAATAACTTACAAGGC
AGCTGTAGATATTAGCCACTTTTTAAAAGAAAAGGGGGGACTGGAAGGGCTAATTTTCTCCCAAAGAAGA
CAAGATATCCTTGATCTGTGGACCTACCACACACAAGGCTACTTCCCTGATTGGCAGAACTACACACCAG
GGCCAGGGATCAGATATCCACTGACCTTTGGATGGTGTTTCAAGCTAGTACCAGTTGATCCAGAGAAGAT
AGAAGAGGCCAATGAAGGAGAAAACAACAGCTTGCTACACCCTATGAGCCAGCATGGGATGGATGACCCG
GAGAGAGAAGTGCTAGAGTGGAGGTTTGACAGCCGCCTAGCATTTCATCACATGGCCCGAGAGCTGCATC
CGGAGTACTACAAGAACCGATGACATCGCGCTTTCTACAAGGGACTTTCCGCTGGGGACTTTCCAGGGGA
GGCGTGGCCTGGGCGGGACCGGGGAGTGGCGAGCCCTCAGATGCTGCATATAAGCAGCTGCTTTTGCCTG
TACTGGGTCTCTCTGGTTAGACCAGATCTGAGCCTGGGAGCTCTCTGGCTAGCTAGGGAACCCACTGCTT
AAGCCTCAATAAAGCTTGCCTTGAGTGCTTCAAGTAGTGTGTGCCCGTCTGTTGTGTGACTCTGGTAGCT
AGAGATCCCTCATACCCTTTTAGTCAGTGTGGAAAATCTCTAGCAAAAATTCCTAGCTGCCTAGAAATAA
AACACTATGCTTTTGAATAACATATGACTTAAAAGAAGAATTTATGATGGCTATTAGAAAATATTTTAAA
CTGATTGAAAATGAAGGTGAACTACAATGATCTAGATTGCTGCTGCTGAAATGCTAAGATGAAATTTATA
GCCTTAAGTCTATGCATTGGAAAAGAAAGCTTTTTTAAGGAGGTAGAAAAGGAATAGGAAATCAAACCTA
AAGACAGTAGAAGTAAAGAAATAATGAAGACAAGAGCAGAAATTAGTGAATAGAAAGTAATCTTACATAG
AGAAAATTGACAAAGCTAAGAAAAAGTTGGTTCTTTGAAAAGATTAATGTAATTGACCACTTAGCAAAAC
TGATAAAAGGAGGATGGGGAGGGGGAGAGAGAACATAAATTTAAATAATAGGAATTGAAAAATGTCACAT
CACTACGGATCCTCTAGAGTCGACCTGCAGGCATGCAAGCTTTCCCTATAGTGAGTCGTATTAGAGCTTG
GCGTAATCATGGTCATAGCTGTTTCCTGTGTGAAATTGTTATCCGCTCACAATTCCACACAACATACGAG
CCGGAAGCATAAAGTGTAAAGCCTGGGGTGCCTAATGAGTGAGCTAACTCACATTAATTGCGTTGCGCTC
ACTGCCCGCTTTCCAGTCGGGAAACCTGTCGTGCCAGCTGCATTAATGAATCGGCCAACGCGCGGGGAGA
GGCGGTTTGCGTATTGGGCGCTCTTCCGCTTCCTCGCTCACTGACTCGCTGCGCTCGGTCGTTCGGCTGC
GGCGAGCGGTATCAGCTCACTCAAAGGCGGTAATACGGTTATCCACAGAATCAGGGGATAACGCAGGAAA
GAACATGTGAGCAAAAGGCCAGCAAAAGGCCAGGAACCGTAAAAAGGCCGCGTTGCTGGCGTTTTTCCAT
AGGCTCCGCCCCCCTGACGAGCATCACAAAAATCGACGCTCAAGTCAGAGGTGGCGAAACCCGACAGGAC
TATAAAGATACCAGGCGTTTCCCCCTGGAAGCTCCCTCGTGCGCTCTCCTGTTCCGACCCTGCCGCTTAC
CGGATACCTGTCCGCCTTTCTCCCTTCGGGAAGCGTGGCGCTTTCTCATAGCTCACGCTGTAGGTATCTC
AGTTCGGTGTAGGTCGTTCGCTCCAAGCTGGGCTGTGTGCACGAACCCCCCGTTCAGCCCGACCGCTGCG
CCTTATCCGGTAACTATCGTCTTGAGTCCAACCCGGTAAGACACGACTTATCGCCACTGGCAGCAGCCAC
TGGTAACAGGATTAGCAGAGCGAGGTATGTAGGCGGTGCTACAGAGTTCTTGAAGTGGTGGCCTAACTAC
GGCTACACTAGAAGAACAGTATTTGGTATCTGCGCTCTGCTGAAGCCAGTTACCTTCGGAAAAAGAGTTG
GTAGCTCTTGATCCGGCAAACAAACCACCGCTGGTAGCGGTGGTTTTTTTGTTTGCAAGCAGCAGATTAC
GCGCAGAAAAAAAGGATCTCAAGAAGATCCTTTGATCTTTTCTACGGGGTCTGACGCTCAGTGGAACGAA
AACTCACGTTAAGGGATTTTGGTCATGAGATTATCAAAAAGGATCTTCACCTAGATCCTTTTAAATTAAA
AATGAAGTTTTAAATCAATCTAAAGTATATATGAGTAAACTTGGTCTGACAGTTACCAATGCTTAATCAG
TGAGGCACCTATCTCAGCGATCTGTCTATTTCGTTCATCCATAGTTGCCTGACTCCCCGTCGTGTAGATA
ACTACGATACGGGAGGGCTTACCATCTGGCCCCAGTGCTGCAATGATACCGCGAGACCCACGCTCACCGG
CTCCAGATTTATCAGCAATAAACCAGCCAGCCGGAAGGGCCGAGCGCAGAAGTGGTCCTGCAACTTTATC
CGCCTCCATCCAGTCTATTAATTGTTGCCGGGAAGCTAGAGTAAGTAGTTCGCCAGTTAATAGTTTGCGC
AACGTTGTTGCCATTGCTACAGGCATCGTGGTGTCACGCTCGTCGTTTGGTATGGCTTCATTCAGCTCCG
GTTCCCAACGATCAAGGCGAGTTACATGATCCCCCATGTTGTGCAAAAAAGCGGTTAGCTCCTTCGGTCC
TCCGATCGTTGTCAGAAGTAAGTTGGCCGCAGTGTTATCACTCATGGTTATGGCAGCACTGCATAATTCT
CTTACTGTCATGCCATCCGTAAGATGCTTTTCTGTGACTGGTGAGTACTCAACCAAGTCATTCTGAGAAT
AGTGTATGCGGCGACCGAGTTGCTCTTGCCCGGCGTCAATACGGGATAATACCGCGCCACATAGCAGAAC
TTTAAAAGTGCTCATCATTGGAAAACGTTCTTCGGGGCGAAAACTCTCAAGGATCTTACCGCTGTTGAGA
TCCAGTTCGATGTAACCCACTCGTGCACCCAACTGATCTTCAGCATCTTTTACTTTCACCAGCGTTTCTG
GGTGAGCAAAAACAGGAAGGCAAAATGCCGCAAAAAAGGGAATAAGGGCGACACGGAAATGTTGAATACT
CATACTCTTCCTTTTTCAATATTATTGAAGCATTTATCAGGGTTATTGTCTCATGAGCGGATACATATTT
GAATGTATTTAGAAAAATAAACAAATAGGGGTTCCGCGCACATTTCCCCGAAAAGTGCCACCTG
[124 nt withheld, positions 12245-12368]
C
[91 nt withheld, positions 12370-12460]
A
[49 nt withheld, positions 12462-12510]
CCTTTGACGTTGGAGTCCACGTTCTTT
[37 nt withheld, positions 12538-12574]
ACCCTATCTCGGTCTATTCTTTTGATTTATAAGGGATTTTGCCGATTTCGGCCTATTGGTTAAAAAATGA
GCTGATTTAACAAAAATTTAACGCGAATTTTAACAAAATATTAACGCTTACAATTTCCATTCGCCATTCA
GGCTGCGCAACTGTTGGGAAGGGCGATCGGTGCGGGCCTCTTCGCTATTACGCCAGCTGGCGAAAGGGGG
ATGTGCTGCAAGGCGATTAAGTTGGGTAACGCCAGGGTTTTCCCAGTCACGACGTTGTAAAACGACGGCC
AGTGAATTCCTTCTATGGAATACTTTTTAAATATATAGTCTGATAATATATAACTGACACGTTTTCTGTT
GTTTCATAATGGTTGATTTTCTCAGGGCTACGTTTCTCTATTTTTTCCTGTTCTCAAATCTTAACTCTCC
ATCTCTGTCCTCAAGTGGTAAGTGATCTTGTGTCTTATTTTGAAATTAAAGTCATCAACAAATTATTTCA
ACTCATAGATTTATAGTTGTGGAAGACTTACTATTCAAATGGAATTAGAACGTTTTGGGGGATAGGATGC
AGTAGTTCTTGGTAGTCCAAGACTCTTAATAAAACAACTAGAAAAGCCAGGTAATTTACAAAATTTATAT
ATTTAGCGATAGAGAACAATGGGTGTAAAAATGATTAAAGAAAGCAAAATTTTGCACCCTGGGGGAATAC
CTTTCACAAGTGAGCTGAGAGGTCTGCAGCTGATCATTGTTTTTCCTGGGTACAGAGTAGAGGAGGCCTT
TGGGCTGCAGCCTGAGTGGCAGATTGGAAATATGAGGGGCCTTTAAACACAGAGAACGCCCTCAGTATAT
TCCTAAATTCTGTAGTTCAGCTGGGCGGAAGAGATAAACCAAAATCTCAGAAAAGGAGATTGGGATATTT
TCTAGTCCTATGGTGTTGAGATAAAGATTCTCTAGGGGAAGCGACTTGAGAACAATAGGTGAGAGTTGAA
AGCGTTTGAGGAAGTGGTGAATACACACTGATGATTTTCAACACACCCAGTTTCTTCCCCCGTAGACATT
TGCCAAATTCTGAAGCTGCTTAGGCTAGAGAGCTAAACCAGAAGTCTCTTAAAAACAAAGCAATTCTTAT
AGTATCTAGGTACCTAGAAGATAACGATCTGCTAGCTTTTGAAATGAAGGCTCTGCAGAGTCTCATCCTA
GGAACAGGGACAAACCAGAGGTAGTCTCCTTCATAGCAAAACTGCTACTCAGCAGTGTTCTATGATTCTG
GCATTATAGAGGAAGTAGTAAAAGTATATGTATGAAAATTGTGTTAAGTGAAGGATGAATAAGAAAATAT
CTAGGGTAACCACTAAAAGAAAAGAATGTGTAACAAATGAATACAGAAAAAAATTGGATATAGAATATGT
GATAAATTCAGAAGAAGACAAGAAAGAAAATATAAAACAAGCAGGCAACTAAATTAGTAATTATGTTACA
TGGAAATGGGCTAAATATTTCAAGTAAATGGCAAAAATCATCAGACTGGACAAATAATAATTACCTAAAT
ATAAGTACCTAGAAAGATTGAGAGAAAATGATGCGAAAAGGTATACCATCCAAATGCTAACTGAAGGAAA
TAAGTGTGGCTATACCAATCAGGCAAAGGAGACTTTAATACAATAAACAGTAGTAGAAAAAGAGAACTAC
ATTTTATAGTGTAAGGGGATTGATCCACCAGAGTTACCACAATCCTTTATGTGTACCCAGTAAAATAGCC
CAAACATCTATAAACCAAAAATTTTATTTTGAACTAAAAGAAACAGACAAATATGCCCTCACAATGGATG
CACATATATAGGACATACATACATCACAATTAGCAGGCTTGATCTAATTGTCATACGTAGAACATTGAAA
CTATTAATGGTGGTATTAACCATCTTTTCCCTTGCACATGGAAATTGTACTAGAATTGACCATAAGCTAG
GGCCATGAACAAAGCCTCAGCAAATATCATTGATTTTAATAATTGAATATGTTGTTTGTATTATAGTAAA
TAAAAATAACTAGAAAATTGGAAGGGCTAATTATCTCCCAAAGAAGACAAGATATCCTTGATCTGTGGAC
CTACCACACACAAGGCTACTTCCCTGATTGGCAGAACTACACACCAGGGCCAGGGATCAGATATCCACTG
ACCTTTGGATGGTGTTTCAAGCTAGTACCAGTTGATCCAGAGAA
